>Addgene plasmid #210340 | NSP4-H120N/F121L-Flag | addgene full sequence | sequence record 418198 | Addgene NGS Result
GACGGATCGGGAGATCTCCCGATCCCCTATGGTGCACTCTCAGTACAATCTGCTCTGATGCCGCATAGTT
AAGCCAGTATCTGCTCCCTGCTTGTGTGTTGGAGGTCGCTGAGTAGTGCGCGAGCAAAATTTAAGCTACA
ACAAGGCAAGGCTTGACCGACAATTGCATGAAGAATCTGCTTAGGGTTAGGCGTTTTGCGCTGCTTCGCG
ATGTACGGGCCAGATATACGCGTTGACATTGATTATTGACTAGTTATTAATAGTAATCAATTACGGGGTC
ATTAGTTCATAGCCCATATATGGAGTTCCGCGTTACATAACTTACGGTAAATGGCCCGCCTGGCTGACCG
CCCAACGACCCCCGCCCATTGACGTCAATAATGACGTATGTTCCCATAGTAACGCCAATAGGGACTTTCC
ATTGACGTCAATGGGTGGAGTATTTACGGTAAACTGCCCACTTGGCAGTACATCAAGTGTATCATATGCC
AAGTACGCCCCCTATTGACGTCAATGACGGTAAATGGCCCGCCTGGCATTATGCCCAGTACATGACCTTA
TGGGACTTTCCTACTTGGCAGTACATCTACGTATTAGTCATCGCTATTACCATGGTGATGCGGTTTTGGC
AGTACATCAATGGGCGTGGATAGCGGTTTGACTCACGGGGATTTCCAAGTCTCCACCCCATTGACGTCAA
TGGGAGTTTGTTTTGGCACCAAAATCAACGGGACTTTCCAAAATGTCGTAACAACTCCGCCCCATTGACG
CAAATGGGCGGTAGGCGTGTACGGTGGGAGGTCTATATAAGCAGAGCTCTCTGGCTAACTAGAGAACCCA
CTGCTTACTGGCTTATCGAAATTAATACGACTCACTATAGGGAGACCCAAGCTTGGTACCGAGCTCGGAT
CCATGCCAACTTTGTACAAAAAAGTTGGCATGAAGATCGTGAACAACTGGCTGAAGCAGCTGATCAAGGT
GACCCTGGTGTTCCTGTTCGTGGCCGCTATCTTCTACCTGATCACCCCTGTGCACGTGATGAGCAAGCAC
ACCGACTTCAGCTCCGAGATCATCGGCTACAAGGCCATCGACGGCGGAGTGACCAGAGACATCGCTTCCA
CCGACACCTGCTTCGCCAACAAGCACGCTGACTTCGACACCTGGTTCTCCCAGAGAGGTGGCTCTTACAC
CAACGACAAGGCCTGCCCACTGATCGCCGCTGTGATCACCCGTGAAGTGGGATTCGTGGTGCCTGGCCTG
CCAGGAACCATCCTGAGAACCACCAACGGTGACTTCCTGAACTTACTGCCACGCGTGTTCAGCGCCGTGG
GCAACATCTGCTACACCCCTTCTAAGCTGATCGAGTACACCGACTTCGCCACCTCTGCTTGCGTGCTGGC
CGCTGAATGCACCATCTTCAAGGACGCCAGCGGAAAGCCAGTGCCCTACTGCTACGACACCAACGTGCTG
GAGGGTAGCGTGGCTTACGAATCCCTGCGCCCAGACACCAGATACGTGCTGATGGACGGCTCCATCATCC
AGTTCCCCAACACCTACCTGGAGGGAAGCGTGCGCGTGGTGACCACCTTCGACTCCGAATACTGCAGACA
CGGAACCTGCGAGCGTTCCGAAGCCGGAGTGTGCGTGTCTACCAGCGGTCGCTGGGTGCTGAACAACGAC
TACTACAGGTCTCTGCCTGGCGTGTTCTGCGGAGTGGATGCTGTGAACCTGCTGACCAACATGTTCACCC
CACTGATCCAGCCCATCGGTGCTCTGGACATCTCCGCCTCTATCGTGGCTGGAGGTATCGTGGCCATCGT
GGTGACCTGCCTGGCTTACTACTTCATGAGGTTCCGCAGGGCCTTCGGTGAATACAGCCACGTGGTGGCT
TTCAACACCCTGCTGTTCCTGATGTCCTTCACCGTGCTGTGCCTGACCCCCGTGTACTCTTTCCTGCCAG
GCGTGTACAGCGTGATCTACCTGTACCTGACCTTCTACCTGACCAACGACGTGTCTTTCCTGGCCCACAT
CCAGTGGATGGTCATGTTCACCCCTCTGGTGCCTTTCTGGATCACCATCGCTTACATCATCTGCATCTCT
ACCAAGCACTTCTACTGGTTCTTCAGCAACTACCTGAAGAGACGTGTGGTGTTCAACGGCGTGAGCTTCT
CCACCTTCGAGGAAGCCGCTCTGTGCACCTTCCTGCTGAACAAGGAGATGTACCTGAAGCTGCGCAGCGA
CGTGCTGCTGCCTCTGACCCAGTACAACAGGTACCTGGCCCTGTACAACAAGTACAAGTACTTCTCCGGC
GCTATGGACACCACCTCTTACCGTGAAGCCGCTTGCTGCCACCTGGCCAAGGCTCTGAACGACTTCTCTA
ACAGCGGATCCGACGTGCTGTACCAGCCCCCTCAGACCTCTATCACCAGCGCCGTGCTGCAGGAATTCGC
CGCCACCATGGATTATAAAGATGATGATGATAAATGACTCGAGCATGCATCTAGAGGGCCCTATTCTATA
GTGTCACCTAAATGCTAGAGCTCGCTGATCAGCCTCGACTGTGCCTTCTAGTTGCCAGCCATCTGTTGTT
TGCCCCTCCCCCGTGCCTTCCTTGACCCTGGAAGGTGCCACTCCCACTGTCCTTTCCTAATAAAATGAGG
AAATTGCATCGCATTGTCTGAGTAGGTGTCATTCTATTCTGGGGGGTGGGGTGGGGCAGGACAGCAAGGG
GGAGGATTGGGAAGACAATAGCAGGCATGCTGGGGATGCGGTGGGCTCTATGGCTTCTGAGGCGGAAAGA
ACCAGCTGGGGCTCTAGGGGGTATCCCC
[124 nt withheld, positions 2829-2952]
C
[91 nt withheld, positions 2954-3044]
A
[49 nt withheld, positions 3046-3094]
CCTTTGACGTTGGAGTCCACGTTCTTT
[37 nt withheld, positions 3122-3158]
ACCCTATCTCGGTCTATTCTTTTGATTTATAAGGGATTTTGCCGATTTCGGCCTATTGGTTAAAAAATGA
GCTGATTTAACAAAAATTTAACGCGAATTAATTCTGTGGAATGTGTGTCAGTTAGGGTGTGGAAAGTCCC
CAGGCTCCCCAGCAGGCAGAAGTATGCAAAGCATGCATCTCAATTAGTCAGCAACCAGGTGTGGAAAGTC
CCCAGGCTCCCCAGCAGGCAGAAGTATGCAAAGCATGCATCTCAATTAGTCAGCAACCATAGTCCCGCCC
CTAACTCCGCCCATCCCGCCCCTAACTCCGCCCAGTTCCGCCCATTCTCCGCCCCATGGCTGACTAATTT
TTTTTATTTATGCAGAGGCCGAGGCCGCCTCTGCCTCTGAGCTATTCCAGAAGTAGTGAGGAGGCTTTTT
TGGAGGCCTAGGCTTTTGCAAAAAGCTCCCGGGAGCTTGTATATCCATTTTCGGATCTGATCAAGAGACA
GGATGAGGATCGTTTCGCATGATTGAACAAGATGGATTGCACGCAGGTTCTCCGGCCGCTTGGGTGGAGA
GGCTATTCGGCTATGACTGGGCACAACAGACAATCGGCTGCTCTGATGCCGCCGTGTTCCGGCTGTCAGC
GCAGGGGCGCCCGGTTCTTTTTGTCAAGACCGACCTGTCCGGTGCCCTGAATGAACTGCAGGACGAGGCA
GCGCGGCTATCGTGGCTGGCCACGACGGGCGTTCCTTGCGCAGCTGTGCTCGACGTTGTCACTGAAGCGG
GAAGGGACTGGCTGCTATTGGGCGAAGTGCCGGGGCAGGATCTCCTGTCATCTCACCTTGCTCCTGCCGA
GAAAGTATCCATCATGGCTGATGCAATGCGGCGGCTGCATACGCTTGATCCGGCTACCTGCCCATTCGAC
CACCAAGCGAAACATCGCATCGAGCGAGCACGTACTCGGATGGAAGCCGGTCTTGTCGATCAGGATGATC
TGGACGAAGAGCATCAGGGGCTCGCGCCAGCCGAACTGTTCGCCAGGCTCAAGGCGCGCATGCCCGACGG
CGAGGATCTCGTCGTGACCCATGGCGATGCCTGCTTGCCGAATATCATGGTGGAAAATGGCCGCTTTTCT
GGATTCATCGACTGTGGCCGGCTGGGTGTGGCGGACCGCTATCAGGACATAGCGTTGGCTACCCGTGATA
TTGCTGAAGAGCTTGGCGGCGAATGGGCTGACCGCTTCCTCGTGCTTTACGGTATCGCCGCTCCCGATTC
GCAGCGCATCGCCTTCTATCGCCTTCTTGACGAGTTCTTCTGAGCGGGACTCTGGGGTTCGAAATGACCG
ACCAAGCGACGCCCAACCTGCCATCACGAGATTTCGATTCCACCGCCGCCTTCTATGAAAGGTTGGGCTT
CGGAATCGTTTTCCGGGACGCCGGCTGGATGATCCTCCAGCGCGGGGATCTCATGCTGGAGTTCTTCGCC
CACCCCAACTTGTTTATTGCAGCTTATAATGGTTACAAATAAAGCAATAGCATCACAAATTTCACAAATA
AAGCATTTTTTTCACTGCATTCTAGTTGTGGTTTGTCCAAACTCATCAATGTATCTTATCATGTCTGTAT
ACCGTCGACCTCTAGCTAGAGCTTGGCGTAATCATGGTCATAGCTGTTTCCTGTGTGAAATTGTTATCCG
CTCACAATTCCACACAACATACGAGCCGGAAGCATAAAGTGTAAAGCCTGGGGTGCCTAATGAGTGAGCT
AACTCACATTAATTGCGTTGCGCTCACTGCCCGCTTTCCAGTCGGGAAACCTGTCGTGCCAGCTGCATTA
ATGAATCGGCCAACGCGCGGGGAGAGGCGGTTTGCGTATTGGGCGCTCTTCCGCTTCCTCGCTCACTGAC
TCGCTGCGCTCGGTCGTTCGGCTGCGGCGAGCGGTATCAGCTCACTCAAAGGCGGTAATACGGTTATCCA
CAGAATCAGGGGATAACGCAGGAAAGAACATGTGAGCAAAAGGCCAGCAAAAGGCCAGGAACCGTAAAAA
GGCCGCGTTGCTGGCGTTTTTCCATAGGCTCCGCCCCCCTGACGAGCATCACAAAAATCGACGCTCAAGT
CAGAGGTGGCGAAACCCGACAGGACTATAAAGATACCAGGCGTTTCCCCCTGGAAGCTCCCTCGTGCGCT
CTCCTGTTCCGACCCTGCCGCTTACCGGATACCTGTCCGCCTTTCTCCCTTCGGGAAGCGTGGCGCTTTC
TCATAGCTCACGCTGTAGGTATCTCAGTTCGGTGTAGGTCGTTCGCTCCAAGCTGGGCTGTGTGCACGAA
CCCCCCGTTCAGCCCGACCGCTGCGCCTTATCCGGTAACTATCGTCTTGAGTCCAACCCGGTAAGACACG
ACTTATCGCCACTGGCAGCAGCCACTGGTAACAGGATTAGCAGAGCGAGGTATGTAGGCGGTGCTACAGA
GTTCTTGAAGTGGTGGCCTAACTACGGCTACACTAGAAGAACAGTATTTGGTATCTGCGCTCTGCTGAAG
CCAGTTACCTTCGGAAAAAGAGTTGGTAGCTCTTGATCCGGCAAACAAACCACCGCTGGTAGCGGTGGTT
TTTTTGTTTGCAAGCAGCAGATTACGCGCAGAAAAAAAGGATCTCAAGAAGATCCTTTGATCTTTTCTAC
GGGGTCTGACGCTCAGTGGAACGAAAACTCACGTTAAGGGATTTTGGTCATGAGATTATCAAAAAGGATC
TTCACCTAGATCCTTTTAAATTAAAAATGAAGTTTTAAATCAATCTAAAGTATATATGAGTAAACTTGGT
CTGACAGTTACCAATGCTTAATCAGTGAGGCACCTATCTCAGCGATCTGTCTATTTCGTTCATCCATAGT
TGCCTGACTCCCCGTCGTGTAGATAACTACGATACGGGAGGGCTTACCATCTGGCCCCAGTGCTGCAATG
ATACCGCGAGACCCACGCTCACCGGCTCCAGATTTATCAGCAATAAACCAGCCAGCCGGAAGGGCCGAGC
GCAGAAGTGGTCCTGCAACTTTATCCGCCTCCATCCAGTCTATTAATTGTTGCCGGGAAGCTAGAGTAAG
TAGTTCGCCAGTTAATAGTTTGCGCAACGTTGTTGCCATTGCTACAGGCATCGTGGTGTCACGCTCGTCG
TTTGGTATGGCTTCATTCAGCTCCGGTTCCCAACGATCAAGGCGAGTTACATGATCCCCCATGTTGTGCA
AAAAAGCGGTTAGCTCCTTCGGTCCTCCGATCGTTGTCAGAAGTAAGTTGGCCGCAGTGTTATCACTCAT
GGTTATGGCAGCACTGCATAATTCTCTTACTGTCATGCCATCCGTAAGATGCTTTTCTGTGACTGGTGAG
TACTCAACCAAGTCATTCTGAGAATAGTGTATGCGGCGACCGAGTTGCTCTTGCCCGGCGTCAATACGGG
ATAATACCGCGCCACATAGCAGAACTTTAAAAGTGCTCATCATTGGAAAACGTTCTTCGGGGCGAAAACT
CTCAAGGATCTTACCGCTGTTGAGATCCAGTTCGATGTAACCCACTCGTGCACCCAACTGATCTTCAGCA
TCTTTTACTTTCACCAGCGTTTCTGGGTGAGCAAAAACAGGAAGGCAAAATGCCGCAAAAAAGGGAATAA
GGGCGACACGGAAATGTTGAATACTCATACTCTTCCTTTTTCAATATTATTGAAGCATTTATCAGGGTTA
TTGTCTCATGAGCGGATACATATTTGAATGTATTTAGAAAAATAAACAAATAGGGGTTCCGCGCACATTT
CCCCGAAAAGTGCCACCTGACGTC
Features (pLannotate 1.2.2; 22 found; start..end, strand, type, name):
     28..80      -  misc_feature   bom (fragment): basis of mobility region from pBR322
    235..614     +  enhancer       CMV enhancer: human cytomegalovirus immediate early enhancer
    615..818     +  promoter       CMV promoter: human cytomegalovirus (CMV) immediate early promoter
    814..847     +  LTR            5' LTR (truncated) (fragment): truncated 5' long terminal repeat (LTR) from HIV-1
    863..881     +  promoter       T7 promoter: promoter for bacteriophage T7 RNA polymerase
    913..934     +  protein_bind   attL1 (fragment): mutant version of attL; recombination site for the Gateway® LR reaction LR Clonase™
    937..2442    +  CDS            R1A_SARS2 (fragment): Experimental evidence at protein level: Swiss-Prot protein existence level 1. [Non-structural protein 10]: Plays a pivotal role in viral transcription by stimulating both nsp14 3'-5' exoribonuclease and nsp16 2'-O-methyltransferase activities. Therefore plays an essential role in viral mRNAs cap methylation. From Severe acute respiratory syndrome coronavirus 2 (2019-nCoV) (SARS-CoV-2).
   2515..2533    -  promoter       SP6 promoter: promoter for bacteriophage SP6 RNA polymerase
   2559..2783    +  polyA_signal   bGH poly(A) signal: bovine growth hormone polyadenylation signal
   2787..2808    +  promoter       SV40 promoter (fragment): SV40 enhancer and early promoter
   2829..3257    +  rep_origin     f1 ori (sequence partly withheld): f1 bacteriophage origin of replication; arrow indicates direction of (+) strand synthesis
   3271..3600    +  promoter       SV40 promoter: SV40 enhancer and early promoter
   3667..4458    +  CDS            neo: KKA2_KLEPN - Also known as kan, nptII. Experimental evidence at protein level: Swiss-Prot protein existence level 1. Resistance to kanamycin, neomycin, paromomycin, ribostamycin, butirosin and gentamicin B. From Klebsiella pneumoniae.
   4482..4640    +  CDS            ble (fragment): BLE_KLEPN - Experimental evidence at protein level: Swiss-Prot protein existence level 1. Binding protein with a strong affinity to the bleomycin family of antibiotics. Binds to CL990; an antimitotic-antibiotic compound. From Klebsiella pneumoniae.
   4635..4756    +  polyA_signal   SV40 poly(A) signal: SV40 polyadenylation signal
   4829..4845    -  protein_bind   lac operator: The lac repressor binds to the lac operator to inhibit transcription in E. coli. This inhibition can be relieved by adding lactose or isopropyl-β-D-thiogalactopyranoside (IPTG). lac repressor encoded by lacI
   4853..4883    -  promoter       lac promoter: promoter for the E. coli lac operon
   4898..4919    -  protein_bind   CAP binding site: CAP binding activates transcription in the presence of cAMP. E. coli catabolite activator protein
   4932..5024    -  CDS            lacI (fragment): lac repressor; lacI; The lac repressor binds to the lac operator to inhibit transcription in E. coli. This inhibition can be relieved by adding lactose or isopropyl-β-D-thiogalactopyranoside (IPTG).
   5207..5795    -  rep_origin     ori: high-copy-number ColE1/pMB1/pBR322/pUC origin of replication
   5966..6826    -  CDS            AmpR: β-lactamase; bla; confers resistance to ampicillin, carbenicillin, and related antibiotics
   6827..6931    -  promoter       AmpR promoter: bla
