[The description below was written by a language model from this plasmid's Addgene catalogue record and pLannotate feature annotations shown in this document.]
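Description:
NSP4-H120N/F121L-Flag is a mammalian expression plasmid built on a pcDNA3.1 backbone, about 6.9 kb in total, that produces a mutant form of the SARS-CoV-2 non-structural protein 4 (NSP4) carrying a C-terminal Flag epitope. The roughly 1.5 kb insert derives from the ORF1ab polyprotein of the Wuhan-Hu-1 isolate and bears the paired substitutions H120N and F121L. The automated annotation identifies the coding region only as a fragment of the replicase polyprotein 1a, and its accompanying text about nsp10 is generic to that database entry rather than a description of this insert. The Flag tag itself is not annotated separately in the feature table, although the catalogue lists it.

Expression is driven by the human cytomegalovirus immediate-early enhancer and promoter and terminated by the bovine growth hormone polyadenylation signal. A T7 promoter upstream and an SP6 promoter downstream flank the insert, and a short attL1-like fragment sits just before the coding sequence. A separate SV40 early promoter drives the neomycin phosphotransferase gene with an SV40 poly(A) signal, allowing G418 selection of stably transfected mammalian cells. In E. coli the plasmid is maintained through a high-copy ColE1/pUC-type origin and selected with ampicillin via β-lactamase; an f1 origin is also present. Small annotated fragments such as the truncated HIV-1 LTR, ble, lacI and bom are most likely backbone remnants or partial sequence matches without a functional role.

The construct is suited to transient or stable expression of the mutant NSP4 for detection or pull-down through the Flag tag. It was deposited with a study of host factors binding SARS-CoV-2 NSP3 and promoting viral replication. The record does not state the functional consequence of the two mutations.
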