Addgene plasmid #210340: NSP4-H120N/F121L-Flag
Purpose: Expresses SARS-CoV-2 NSP4-H120N/F121L fused with Flag in mammalian cells
Depositing lab: Michele Pagano. Depositing organization: NYU Grossman School of Medicine. Publication: The REEP5/TRAM1 complex binds SARS-CoV-2 NSP3 and promotes virus replication. Li J, Gui Q, Liang FX, Sall J, Zhang Q, Duan Y, Dhabaria A, Askenazi M, Ueberheide B, Stapleford KA, Pagano M. J Virol. 2023 Sep 28:e0050723. doi: 10.1128/jvi.00507-23. PubMed 37768083.
Backbone
  Vector backbone: PcDNA3.1
  Backbone size w/o insert (bp): 5400
  Total vector size (bp): 6900
  Vector type: Mammalian Expression
  Selectable markers: Neomycin (select with G418)
Growth in bacteria
  Bacterial resistance: Ampicillin, 100 μg/mL
  Growth temperature: 37°C
  Growth strain: DH5alpha
  Copy number: High Copy
Gene/Insert
  Gene/Insert name: SARS-CoV-2 NSP4
  Species: H. sapiens (human); SARS-CoV-2 isolate Wuhan-Hu-1
  Insert size (bp): 1506
  Mutation: H120N/F121L
  Entrez Gene: ORF1ab (a.k.a. GU280_gp01)
  Tag / fusion protein: Flag (C terminal on insert)
  Cloning method: Ligation Independent Cloning
  Sequencing primers: 5′ CMV-F; 3′ BGHR
Terms and licenses: Academic/Nonprofit Terms; Industry Terms: Not Available to Industry
How to cite: NSP4-H120N/F121L-Flag was a gift from Michele Pagano (Addgene plasmid # 210340 ; http://n2t.net/addgene:210340 ; RRID:Addgene_210340)
